Addgene plasmid #73538: pCW57.1 _3xHA-Ago2
Purpose: Inducible lentiviral expression of Ago2
Depositing lab: Constance Ciaudo. Depositing organization: ETH Zurich (Swiss Federal Institute of Technology). Publication: Argonaute 2 Is Required for Extra-embryonic Endoderm Differentiation of Mouse Embryonic Stem Cells. Ngondo RP, Cirera-Salinas D, Yu J, Wischnewski H, Bodak M, Vandormael-Pournin S, Geiselmann A, Wettstein R, Luitz J, Cohen-Tannoudji M, Ciaudo C. Stem Cell Reports. 2018 Jan 24. pii: S2213-6711(17)30571-4. doi: 10.1016/j.stemcr.2017.12.023. PubMed 29396181.
Backbone
  Vector backbone: pCW57.1
  Backbone manufacturer: David Root (Addgene plasmid # 41393)
  Backbone size w/o insert (bp): 9354
  Vector type: Mammalian Expression, Lentiviral
  Selectable markers: Puromycin
Growth in bacteria
  Bacterial resistance: Ampicillin, 100 μg/mL
  Growth temperature: 37°C
  Growth strain: NEB Stable
  Growth instructions: Note that this plasmid grows slowly. Liquid cultures may need to be incubated up to two days for substantial growth.
  Copy number: Unknown
Gene/Insert
  Gene/Insert name: Ago2
  Species: M. musculus (mouse)
  Entrez Gene: Ago2 (a.k.a. 1110029L17Rik, 2310051F07Rik, Eif2c2, Gerp95, Gm10365, mKIAA4215)
  Promoter: TRE promoter, Tet ON
  Tag / fusion protein: 3xHA (N terminal on insert)
  Cloning method: Ligation Independent Cloning
  Sequencing primers: 5′ LNCX; 3′ GAACGGACGTGAAGAATGTG
Terms and licenses: Academic/Nonprofit Terms; Industry Terms: Not Available to Industry
Depositor comments: Vector linearized using NheI/BamH1 sites. Insert cloned by recombination using In-Fusion cloning. Note that this plasmid grows slowly. Liquid cultures may need to be incubated up to two days for substantial growth.
How to cite: pCW57.1 _3xHA-Ago2 was a gift from Constance Ciaudo (Addgene plasmid # 73538 ; http://n2t.net/addgene:73538 ; RRID:Addgene_73538)
