[The description below was written by a language model from this plasmid's Addgene catalogue record and pLannotate feature annotations shown in this document.]
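Description:
pCW57.1 _3xHA-Ago2 is a doxycycline-inducible, all-in-one lentiviral expression plasmid built on the pCW57.1 backbone and carrying mouse Argonaute 2 (Ago2, also known as Eif2c2), the core RISC component required for miRNA- and siRNA-guided gene silencing. It is maintained in E. coli through a high-copy ColE1/pUC-type origin with ampicillin resistance, and the record notes that it grows slowly. The insert was placed by recombination-based (In-Fusion) cloning into the vector linearized at NheI and BamHI.

The viral portion has a third-generation, self-inactivating layout. An RSV promoter fused to a truncated HIV-1 5' LTR drives genomic RNA production in packaging cells. This is followed by the Ψ packaging signal with a gag fragment, the RRE for Rev-dependent export, and the cPPT/CTS. A ΔU3 3' LTR closes the provirus, with an SV40 poly(A) signal and SV40 origin beyond it. Inside, a tight TRE promoter (seven tet operators upstream of a minimal CMV promoter) controls an N-terminal 3xHA tag followed by the Ago2 coding sequence. Downstream, a constitutive human PGK promoter precedes puromycin N-acetyltransferase and then the reverse tetracycline transactivator rtTA3 with its VP16-derived activation domain; the table does not annotate the element linking these two coding sequences. A WPRE follows to enhance transcript expression.

Transduced mammalian cells can therefore be selected with puromycin and already carry the transactivator. Adding doxycycline then switches on HA-tagged Ago2, which can be detected or immunoprecipitated through the epitope. The associated publication concerns the requirement for Ago2 in extra-embryonic endoderm differentiation of mouse embryonic stem cells, which is consistent with use for controlled Ago2 expression in such cells.
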