Features (pLannotate 1.2.2; 27 found; start..end, strand, type, name):
     41..158     +  misc_feature   cPPT/CTS: central polypurine tract and central termination sequence of HIV-1
    212..526     +  promoter       tight TRE promoter: Tet-responsive promoter PTight, consisting of seven tet operator sequences followed by the minimal CMV promoter
    546..635     +  CDS            3xHA: three tandem HA epitope tags
    645..3218    +  CDS            Ago2 (sequence partly withheld): AGO2_MOUSE - Also known as Eif2c2, Kiaa4215. Experimental evidence at protein level: Swiss-Prot protein existence level 1. Required for RNA-mediated gene silencing (RNAi) by the RNA- induced silencing complex (RISC). The 'minimal RISC' appears to include AGO2 bound to a short guide RNA such as a microRNA (miRNA) or short interfering RNA (siRNA). These guide RNAs direct RISC to complementary mRNAs that are targets for RISC-mediated gene silencing. The precise mechanism of gene silencing depends on the degree of complementarity between the miRNA or siRNA and its target. Binding of RISC to a perf
   3229..3739    +  promoter       hPGK promoter: human phosphoglycerate kinase 1 promoter
   3749..4345    +  CDS            PuroR (fragment): puromycin N-acetyltransferase; pac from Streptomyces; confers resistance to puromycin
   4400..5097    +  CDS            rtTA3 (fragment): reverse tetracycline transactivator 3 activates expression from Tet-responsive promoters in the presence of doxycycline
   5027..5137    +  CDS            VP48: 3 tandem repeats of the minimal activation domain of herpes simplex virus VP16 (Cheng et al., 2013)
   5173..5721    +  misc_feature   WPRE (fragment): woodchuck hepatitis virus posttranscriptional regulatory element
   5747..5818    +  CDS            nef (fragment): NEF_HV1Z2 - Experimental evidence at protein level: Swiss-Prot protein existence level 1. Extracellular Nef protein targets CD4(+) T-lymphocytes for apoptosis by interacting with CXCR4 surface receptors. From Human immunodeficiency virus type 1 group M subtype D (isolate Z2/CDC-Z34) (HIV-1).
   5820..6053    +  LTR            3' LTR (ΔU3): self-inactivating 3' long terminal repeat (LTR) from HIV-1
   6125..6246    +  polyA_signal   SV40 poly(A) signal: SV40 polyadenylation signal
   6286..6421    +  rep_origin     SV40 ori: SV40 origin of replication
   6429..6492    +  promoter       AmpR promoter: bla
   6493..7353    +  CDS            AmpR: β-lactamase; bla; confers resistance to ampicillin, carbenicillin, and related antibiotics
   7524..8112    +  rep_origin     ori: high-copy-number ColE1/pMB1/pBR322/pUC origin of replication
   8295..8387    +  CDS            lacI (fragment): lac repressor; lacI; The lac repressor binds to the lac operator to inhibit transcription in E. coli. This inhibition can be relieved by adding lactose or isopropyl-β-D-thiogalactopyranoside (IPTG).
   8400..8421    +  protein_bind   CAP binding site: CAP binding activates transcription in the presence of cAMP. E. coli catabolite activator protein
   8436..8466    +  promoter       lac promoter: promoter for the E. coli lac operon
   8474..8490    +  protein_bind   lac operator: The lac repressor binds to the lac operator to inhibit transcription in E. coli. This inhibition can be relieved by adding lactose or isopropyl-β-D-thiogalactopyranoside (IPTG). lac repressor encoded by lacI
   8535..8553    +  promoter       T3 promoter: promoter for bacteriophage T3 RNA polymerase
   8581..8807    +  promoter       RSV promoter: Rous sarcoma virus enhancer/promoter
   8808..8988    +  LTR            5' LTR (truncated): truncated 5' long terminal repeat (LTR) from HIV-1
   9035..9160    +  misc_feature   HIV-1 Ψ: packaging signal of human immunodeficiency virus type 1
   9144..9507    +  CDS            HIV-1 gag (fragment): gag protein from human immunodeficiency virus 1; gag
   9653..9886    +  misc_feature   RRE: The Rev response element (RRE) of HIV-1 allows for Rev-dependent mRNA export from the nucleus to the cytoplasm.
  10263..10287   +  CDS            Rev (fragment): human immunodeficiency virus 1 (HIV-1) Rev protein; rev; enhances nuclear export of unspliced and incompletely spliced viral mRNAs
>Addgene plasmid #73538 | pCW57.1 _3xHA-Ago2 | depositor full sequence | sequence record 135889 | Full Sequence
AATTCTCGACCTCGAGACAAATGGCAGTATTCATCCACAATTTTAAAAGAAAAGGGGGGATTGGGGGGTA
CAGTGCAGGGGAAAGAATAGTAGACATAATAGCAACAGACATACAAACTAAAGAATTACAAAAACAAATT
ACAAAAATTCAAAATTTTCGGGTTTATTACAGGGACAGCAGAGATCCACTTTGGCCGCGAATCGATATGT
CGAGTTTACTCCCTATCAGTGATAGAGAACGTATGTCGAGTTTACTCCCTATCAGTGATAGAGAACGATG
TCGAGTTTACTCCCTATCAGTGATAGAGAACGTATGTCGAGTTTACTCCCTATCAGTGATAGAGAACGTA
TGTCGAGTTTACTCCCTATCAGTGATAGAGAACGTATGTCGAGTTTATCCCTATCAGTGATAGAGAACGT
ATGTCGAGTTTACTCCCTATCAGTGATAGAGAACGTATGTCGAGGTAGGCGTGTACGGTGGGAGGCCTAT
ATAAGCAGAGCTCGTTTAGTGAACCGTCAGATCGCCTGGAGAATTGGCCACCATGTACCCATACGATGTT
CCTGACTATGCGGGCTATCCCTATGACGTCCCGGACTATGCAGCATCCTATCCATATGACGTTCCAGATT
ACGCTGGATCCTACTCGGGAGCCGGCCCCGTTCTTGCTTCTCCTGCTCCGACAACATCACCCATCCCAGG
ATATGCCTTCAAACCTCCACCTCGGCCGGACTTCGGCACCACCGGGAGAACAATCAAACTACAGGCCAAT
TTCTTTGAAATGGACATCCCCAAAATTGACATCTATCACTATGAATTGGACATCAAACCTGAGAAACGCC
CTCGGAGAGTGAACAGGGAAATTGTGGAGCACATGGTCCAGCACTTTAAAACTCAGATCTTCGGGGACCG
GAAGCCAGTGTTTGATGGAAGGAAGAATCTGTACACAGCAATGCCCCTTCCGATCGGCAGGGACAAGGTG
GAGCTGGAGGTCACGCTCCCGGGAGAAGGCAAAGATCGCATCTTAAAGGTATCCATCAAGTGGGTGTCGT
GCGTGAGCCTGCAGGCGTTACACGATGCACTTTCGGGGCGGCTGCCCAGCGTCCCCTTCGAGACGATCCA
GGCCCTGGACGTTGTCATGAGGCACTTACCATCCATGAGGTACACCCCTGTTGGCCGTTCCTTCTTCACT
GCATCTGAAGGCTGTTCCAACCCTCTGGGTGGGGGCAGAGAAGTGTGGTTTGGCTTCCATCAGTCCGTCC
GACCTTCTCTTTGGAAAATGATGCTGAATATTGATGTATCGGCAACAGCGTTTTACAAGGCACAGCCAGT
GATCGAGTTTGTTTGTGAAGTTTTGGATTTTAAAAGTATTGAAGAACAACAAAAACCTCTGACAGATTCC
CAAAGGGTAAAGTTTACCAAAGAAATCAAAGGTCTAAAGGTGGAGATAACGCACTGTGGTCAGATGAAGA
GGAAGTACCGTGTCTGCAATGTGACCCGGCGGCCTGCCAGTCACCAAACGTTCCCACTGCAGCAGGAGAG
TGGGCAGACAGTGGAGTGTACAGTGGCCCAGTACTTCAAGGACAGGCACAAGCTGGTTCTGCGCTACCCC
CACCTCCCGTGTTTACAAGTCGGACAGGAGCAGAAACACACCTACCTTCCTTTGGAGGTCTGTAACATAG
TTGCTGGACAGAGATGTATAAAAAAATTAACAGACGATCAGACCTCAACCATGATCAGAGCAACTGCCAG
GTCAGCACCTGATCGCCAAGAGGAGATCAGCAAACTGATGCGAAGTGCAAGTTTCAATACAGACCCATAT
GTTCGTGAATTTGGAATCATGGTGAAAGATGAGATGACAGATGTGACTGGGCGGGTTCTGCAGCCGCCCT
CCATCCTCTACGGGGGCAGGAACAAAGCAATTGCCACCCCTGTCCAGGGTGTGTGGGACATGCGAAAC
[405 nt withheld, positions 1959-2363]
AACAACATCCTGCTGCCACAGGGCAGGCCTCCAGTGTTCCAGCAACCTGTCATCTTCCTGGGAGCCGATG
TCACCCACCCACCAGCTGGGGATGGGAAGAAACCTTCTATTGCTGCCGTCGTGGGCAGCATGGACGCACA
CCCCAACCGCTACTGTGCCACCGTGCGCGTGCAGCAGCACCGACAGGAGATCATCCAGGACCTGGCTGCC
ATGGTACGAGAGTTGCTCATTCAGTTCTACAAGTCCACCCGCTTCAAGCCCACCCGCATCATCTTCTACC
GCGATGGCGTCTCCGAGGGCCAGTTCCAGCAGGTTCTCCACCATGAGCTCCTGGCCATCAGAGAGGCCTG
CATCAAGCTGGAGAAGGACTATCAGCCAGGAATCACGTTCATCGTGGTGCAGAAGCGGCACCACACACGC
CTCTTCTGCACAGACAAAAATGAGCGGGTTGGGAAGAGTGGGAACATTCCCGCAGGCACAACCGTGGACA
CGAAGATCACCCACCCCACTGAGTTTGACTTCTACCTGTGCAGTCACGCCGGCATCCAGGGGACAGGCCG
TCCTTCCCACTACCACGTGCTTTGGGATGACAATCGTTTTTCTTCTGATGAGCTGCAGATTCTGACCTAC
CAGCTGTGTCACACCTACGTGCGCTGCACACGCTCTGTGTCAATACCCGCGCCAGCTTACTATGCTCACC
TGGTGGCCTTCCGAGCCAGGTACCACCTGGTGGATAAAGAACATGACAGCGCTGAAGGAAGCCATACCTC
TGGGCAGAGCAACGGGCGAGATCACCAAGCGCTGGCCAAGGCGGTCCAGGTCCACCAGGACACACTGCGC
ACCATGTACTTTGCTTGAGGATCCCGGGGTTGGGGTTGCGCCTTTTCCAAGGCAGCCCTGGGTTTGCGCA
GGGACGCGGCTGCTCTGGGCGTGGTTCCGGGAAACGCAGCGGCGCCGACCCTGGGTCTCGCACATTCTTC
ACGTCCGTTCGCAGCGTCACCCGGATCTTCGCCGCTACCCTTGTGGGCCCCCCGGCGACGCTTCCTGCTC
CGCCCCTAAGTCGGGAAGGTTCCTTGCGGTTCGCGGCGTGCCGGACGTGACAAACGGAAGCCGCACGTCT
CACTAGTACCCTCGCAGACGGACAGCGCCAGGGAGCAATGGCAGCGCGCCGACCGCGATGGGCTGTGGCC
AATAGCGGCTGCTCAGCAGGGCGCGCCGAGAGCAGCGGCCGGGAAGGGGCGGTGCGGGAGGCGGGGTGTG
GGGCGGTAGTGTGGGCCCTGTTCCTGCCCGCGCGGTGTTCCGCATTCTGCAAGCCTCCGGAGCGCACGTC
GGCAGTCGGCTCCCTCGTTGACCGAATCACCGACCTCTCTCCCCAGCAATTCACCATGACCGAGTACAAG
CCCACGGTGCGCCTCGCCACCCGCGACGACGTCCCCAGGGCCGTACGCACCCTCGCCGCCGCGTTCGCCG
ACTACCCCGCCACGCGCCACACCGTCGATCCGGACCGCCACATCGAGCGGGTCACCGAGCTGCAAGAACT
CTTCCTCACGCGCGTCGGGCTCGACATCGGCAAGGTGTGGGTCGCGGACGACGGCGCCGCGGTGGCGGTC
TGGACCACGCCGGAGAGCGTCGAAGCGGGGGCGGTGTTCGCCGAGATCGGCCCGCGCATGGCCGAGTTGA
GCGGTTCCCGGCTGGCCGCGCAGCAACAGATGGAAGGCCTCCTGGCGCCGCACCGGCCCAAGGAGCCCGC
GTGGTTCCTGGCCACCGTCGGCGTCTCGCCCGACCACCAGGGCAAGGGTCTGGGCAGCGCCGTCGTGCTC
CCCGGAGTGGAGGCGGCCGAGCGCGCCGGGGTGCCCGCCTTCCTGGAGACCTCCGCGCCCCGCAACCTCC
CCTTCTACGAGCGGCTCGGCTTCACCGTCACCGCCGACGTCGAGGTGCCCGAAGGACCGCGCACCTGGTG
CATGACCCGCAAGCCCGGTGCCGAAGGTAGAGGTTCTCTCCTCACTTGTGGTGATGTTGAAGAAAACCCT
GGTCCAATGTCTAGACTGGACAAGAGCAAAGTCATAAACGGAGCTCTGGAATTACTCAATGGTGTCGGTA
TCGAAGGCCTGACGACAAGGAAACTCGCTCAAAAGCTGGGAGTTGAGCAGCCTACCCTGTACTGGCACGT
GAAGAACAAGCGGGCCCTGCTCGATGCCCTGCCAATCGAGATGCTGGACAGGCATCATACCCACTTCTGC
CCCCTGGAAGGCGAGTCATGGCAAGACTTTCTGCGGAACAACGCCAAGTCATACCGCTGTGCTCTCCTCT
CACATCGCGACGGGGCTAAAGTGCATCTCGGCACCCGCCCAACAGAGAAACAGTACGAAACCCTGGAAAA
TCAGCTCGCGTTCCTGTGTCAGCAAGGCTTCTCCCTGGAGAACGCACTGTACGCTCTGTCCGCCGTGGGC
CACTTTACACTGGGCTGCGTATTGGAGGAACAGGAGCATCAAGTAGCAAAAGAGGAAAGAGAGACACCTA
CCACCGATTCTATGCCCCCACTTCTGAGACAAGCAATTGAGCTGTTCGACCGGCAGGGAGCCGAACCTGC
CTTCCTTTTCGGCCTGGAACTAATCATATGTGGCCTGGAGAAACAGCTAAAGTGCGAAAGCGGCGGGCCG
ACCGACGCCCTTGACGATTTTGACTTAGACATGCTCCCAGCCGATGCCCTTGACGACTTTGACCTTGATA
TGCTGCCTGCTGACGCTCTTGACGATTTTGACCTTGACATGCTCCCCGGGTAACTAAGTAAGGATCGATC
CAAGATATCGTATTCTTAACTATGTTGCTCCTTTTACGCTATGTGGATACGCTGCTTTAATGCCTTTGTA
TCATGCTATTGCTTCCCGTATGGCTTTCATTTTCTCCTCCTTGTATAAATCCTGGTTGCTGTCTCTTTAT
GAGGAGTTGTGGCCCGTTGTCAGGCAACGTGGCGTGGTGTGCACTGTGTTTGCTGACGCAACCCCCACTG
GTTGGGGCATTGCCACCACCTGTCAGCTCCTTTCCGGGACTTTCGCTTTCCCCCTCCCTATTGCCACGGC
GGAACTCATCGCCGCCTGCCTTGCCCGCTGCTGGACAGGGGCTCGGCTGTTGGGCACTGACAATTCCGTG
GTGTTGTCGGGGAAGCTGACGTCCTTTCCATGGCTGCTCGCCTGTGTTGCCACCTGGATTCTGCGCGGGA
CGTCCTTCTGCTACGTCCCTTCGGCCCTCAATCCAGCGGACCTTCCTTCCCGCGGCCTGCTGCCGGCTCT
GCGGCCTCTTCCGCGTCTTCGCCTTCGCCCTCAGACGAGTCGGATCTCCCTTTGGGCCGCCTCCCCGCCT
GTTTCGCCTCGGCGTCCGGACTAGAGGTACCTTTAAGACCAATGACTTACAAGGCAGCTGTAGATCTTAG
CCACTTTTTAAAAGAAAAGGGGGGACTGGAAGGGCTAATTCACTCCCAACGAAGACAAGATCTGCTTTTT
GCTTGTACTGGGTCTCTCTGGTTAGACCAGATCTGAGCCTGGGAGCTCTCTGGCTAACTAGGGAACCCAC
TGCTTAAGCCTCAATAAAGCTTGCCTTGAGTGCTTCAAGTAGTGTGTGCCCGTCTGTTGTGTGACTCTGG
TAACTAGAGATCCCTCAGACCCTTTTAGTCAGTGTGGAAAATCTCTAGCAGTAGTAGTTCATGTCATCTT
ATTATTCAGTATTTATAACTTGCAAAGAAATGAATATCAGAGAGTGAGAGGAACTTGTTTATTGCAGCTT
ATAATGGTTACAAATAAAGCAATAGCATCACAAATTTCACAAATAAAGCATTTTTTTCACTGCATTCTAG
TTGTGGTTTGTCCAAACTCATCAATGTATCTTATCATGTCTGGCTCTAGCTATCCCGCCCCTAACTCCGC
CCATCCCGCCCCTAACTCCGCCCAGTTCCGCCCATTCTCCGCCCCATGGCTGACTAATTTTTTTTATTTA
TGCAGAGGCCGAGGCCGCCTCGGCCTCTGAGCTATTCCAGAAGTAGTGAGGAGGCTTTTTTGGAGGCCTT
TCAAATATGTATCCGCTCATGAGACAATAACCCTGATAAATGCTTCAATAATATTGAAAAAGGAAGAGTA
TGAGTATTCAACATTTCCGTGTCGCCCTTATTCCCTTTTTTGCGGCATTTTGCCTTCCTGTTTTTGCTCA
CCCAGAAACGCTGGTGAAAGTAAAAGATGCTGAAGATCAGTTGGGTGCACGAGTGGGTTACATCGAACTG
GATCTCAACAGCGGTAAGATCCTTGAGAGTTTTCGCCCCGAAGAACGTTTTCCAATGATGAGCACTTTTA
AAGTTCTGCTATGTGGCGCGGTATTATCCCGTATTGACGCCGGGCAAGAGCAACTCGGTCGCCGCATACA
CTATTCTCAGAATGACTTGGTTGAGTACTCACCAGTCACAGAAAAGCATCTTACGGATGGCATGACAGTA
AGAGAATTATGCAGTGCTGCCATAACCATGAGTGATAACACTGCGGCCAACTTACTTCTGACAACGATCG
GAGGACCGAAGGAGCTAACCGCTTTTTTGCACAACATGGGGGATCATGTAACTCGCCTTGATCGTTGGGA
ACCGGAGCTGAATGAAGCCATACCAAACGACGAGCGTGACACCACGATGCCTGTAGCAATGGCAACAACG
TTGCGCAAACTATTAACTGGCGAACTACTTACTCTAGCTTCCCGGCAACAATTAATAGACTGGATGGAGG
CGGATAAAGTTGCAGGACCACTTCTGCGCTCGGCCCTTCCGGCTGGCTGGTTTATTGCTGATAAATCTGG
AGCCGGTGAGCGTGGGTCTCGCGGTATCATTGCAGCACTGGGGCCAGATGGTAAGCCCTCCCGTATCGTA
GTTATCTACACGACGGGGAGTCAGGCAACTATGGATGAACGAAATAGACAGATCGCTGAGATAGGTGCCT
CACTGATTAAGCATTGGTAACTGTCAGACCAAGTTTACTCATATATACTTTAGATTGATTTAAAACTTCA
TTTTTAATTTAAAAGGATCTAGGTGAAGATCCTTTTTGATAATCTCATGACCAAAATCCCTTAACGTGAG
TTTTCGTTCCACTGAGCGTCAGACCCCGTAGAAAAGATCAAAGGATCTTCTTGAGATCCTTTTTTTCTGC
GCGTAATCTGCTGCTTGCAAACAAAAAAACCACCGCTACCAGCGGTGGTTTGTTTGCCGGATCAAGAGCT
ACCAACTCTTTTTCCGAAGGTAACTGGCTTCAGCAGAGCGCAGATACCAAATACTGTTCTTCTAGTGTAG
CCGTAGTTAGGCCACCACTTCAAGAACTCTGTAGCACCGCCTACATACCTCGCTCTGCTAATCCTGTTAC
CAGTGGCTGCTGCCAGTGGCGATAAGTCGTGTCTTACCGGGTTGGACTCAAGACGATAGTTACCGGATAA
GGCGCAGCGGTCGGGCTGAACGGGGGGTTCGTGCACACAGCCCAGCTTGGAGCGAACGACCTACACCGAA
CTGAGATACCTACAGCGTGAGCTATGAGAAAGCGCCACGCTTCCCGAAGGGAGAAAGGCGGACAGGTATC
CGGTAAGCGGCAGGGTCGGAACAGGAGAGCGCACGAGGGAGCTTCCAGGGGGAAACGCCTGGTATCTTTA
TAGTCCTGTCGGGTTTCGCCACCTCTGACTTGAGCGTCGATTTTTGTGATGCTCGTCAGGGGGGCGGAGC
CTATGGAAAAACGCCAGCAACGCGGCCTTTTTACGGTTCCTGGCCTTTTGCTGGCCTTTTGCTCACATGT
TCTTTCCTGCGTTATCCCCTGATTCTGTGGATAACCGTATTACCGCCTTTGAGTGAGCTGATACCGCTCG
CCGCAGCCGAACGACCGAGCGCAGCGAGTCAGTGAGCGAGGAAGCGGAAGAGCGCCCAATACGCAAACCG
CCTCTCCCCGCGCGTTGGCCGATTCATTAATGCAGCTGGCACGACAGGTTTCCCGACTGGAAAGCGGGCA
GTGAGCGCAACGCAATTAATGTGAGTTAGCTCACTCATTAGGCACCCCAGGCTTTACACTTTATGCTTCC
GGCTCGTATGTTGTGTGGAATTGTGAGCGGATAACAATTTCACACAGGAAACAGCTATGACCATGATTAC
GCCAAGCGCGCAATTAACCCTCACTAAAGGGAACAAAAGCTGGAGCTGCAAGCTTAATGTAGTCTTATGC
AATACTCTTGTAGTCTTGCAACATGGTAACGATGAGTTAGCAACATGCCTTACAAGGAGAGAAAAAGCAC
CGTGCATGCCGATTGGTGGAAGTAAGGTGGTACGATCGTGCCTTATTAGGAAGGCAACAGACGGGTCTGA
CATGGATTGGACGAACCACTGAATTGCCGCATTGCAGAGATATTGTATTTAAGTGCCTAGCTCGATACAT
AAACGGGTCTCTCTGGTTAGACCAGATCTGAGCCTGGGAGCTCTCTGGCTAACTAGGGAACCCACTGCTT
AAGCCTCAATAAAGCTTGCCTTGAGTGCTTCAAGTAGTGTGTGCCCGTCTGTTGTGTGACTCTGGTAACT
AGAGATCCCTCAGACCCTTTTAGTCAGTGTGGAAAATCTCTAGCAGTGGCGCCCGAACAGGGACTTGAAA
GCGAAAGGGAAACCAGAGGAGCTCTCTCGACGCAGGACTCGGCTTGCTGAAGCGCGCACGGCAAGAGGCG
AGGGGCGGCGACTGGTGAGTACGCCAAAAATTTTGACTAGCGGAGGCTAGAAGGAGAGAGATGGGTGCGA
GAGCGTCAGTATTAAGCGGGGGAGAATTAGATCGCGATGGGAAAAAATTCGGTTAAGGCCAGGGGGAAAG
AAAAAATATAAATTAAAACATATAGTATGGGCAAGCAGGGAGCTAGAACGATTCGCAGTTAATCCTGGCC
TGTTAGAAACATCAGAAGGCTGTAGACAAATACTGGGACAGCTACAACCATCCCTTCAGACAGGATCAGA
AGAACTTAGATCATTATATAATACAGTAGCAACCCTCTATTGTGTGCATCAAAGGATAGAGATAAAAGAC
ACCAAGGAAGCTTTAGACAAGATAGAGGAAGAGCAAAACAAAAGTAAGACCACCGCACAGCAAGCGGCCG
CTGATCTTCAGACCTGGAGGAGGAGATATGAGGGACAATTGGAGAAGTGAATTATATAAATATAAAGTAG
TAAAAATTGAACCATTAGGAGTAGCACCCACCAAGGCAAAGAGAAGAGTGGTGCAGAGAGAAAAAAGAGC
AGTGGGAATAGGAGCTTTGTTCCTTGGGTTCTTGGGAGCAGCAGGAAGCACTATGGGCGCAGCGTCAATG
ACGCTGACGGTACAGGCCAGACAATTATTGTCTGGTATAGTGCAGCAGCAGAACAATTTGCTGAGGGCTA
TTGAGGCGCAACAGCATCTGTTGCAACTCACAGTCTGGGGCATCAAGCAGCTCCAGGCAAGAATCCTGGC
TGTGGAAAGATACCTAAAGGATCAACAGCTCCTGGGGATTTGGGGTTGCTCTGGAAAACTCATTTGCACC
ACTGCTGTGCCTTGGAATGCTAGTTGGAGTAATAAATCTCTGGAACAGATTTGGAATCACACGACCTGGA
TGGAGTGGGACAGAGAAATTAACAATTACACAAGCTTAATACACTCCTTAATTGAAGAATCGCAAAACCA
GCAAGAAAAGAATGAACAAGAATTATTGGAATTAGATAAATGGGCAAGTTTGTGGAATTGGTTTAACATA
ACAAATTGGCTGTGGTATATAAAATTATTCATAATGATAGTAGGAGGCTTGGTAGGTTTAAGAATAGTTT
TTGCTGTACTTTCTATAGTGAATAGAGTTAGGCAGGGATATTCACCATTATCGTTTCAGACCCACCTCCC
AACCCCGAGGGGAC
