>Addgene plasmid #73538 | pCW57.1 _3xHA-Ago2 | addgene partial sequence | sequence record 139797 | LNCX 5'-AGCTCGTTTAGTGAACCGTCAGATC-3'
TACGATGTTCCTGACTATGCGGGCTATCCCTATGACGTCCCGGACTATGCAGCATCCTATCCATATGACG
TTCCAGATTACGCTGGATCCTACTCGGGAGCCGGCCCCGTTCTTGCTTCTCCTGCTCCGACAACATCACC
CATCCCAGGATATGCCTTCAAACCTCCACCTCGGCCGGACTTCGGCACCACCGGGAGAACAATCAAACTA
CAGGCCAATTTCTTTGAAATGGACATCCCCAAAATTGACATCTATCACTATGAATTGGACATCAAACCTG
AGAAACGCCCTCGGAGAGTGAACAGGGAAATTGTGGAGCACATGGTCCAGCACTTTAAAACTCAGATCTT
CGGGGACCGGAAGCCAGTGTTTGATGGAAGGAAGAATCTGTACACAGCAATGCCCCTTCCGATCGGCAGG
GACAAGGTGGAGCTGGAGGTCACGCTCCCGGGAGAAGGCAAAGATCGCATCTTAAAGGTATCCATCAAGT
GGGTGTCGTGCGTGAGCCTGCAGGCGTTACACGATGCACTTTCGGGGCGGCTGCCCAGCGTCCCCTTCGA
GACGATCCAGGCCCTGGACGTTGTCATGAGGCACTTACCATCCATGAGGTACACCCCTGTTGGCCGTTCC
TTCTTCACTGCATCTGAAGGCTGTTCCAACCCTCTGGGTGGGGGCAGAGAAGTGTGGTTTGGCTTCCATC
AGTCCGTCCGACCTTCTCTTTGGAAAATGATGCTGAATATTGATGTATCGGCAACAGCGTTTTACAAGGC
ACAGCCAGTGATCGAGTTTGTTTGTGAAGTTT
