>Addgene plasmid #73538 | pCW57.1 _3xHA-Ago2 | addgene partial sequence | sequence record 139798 | pLJM1-3 5'-GACGTGAAGAATGTGCGAGA-3'
AGCAGCCGCGTCCCTGCGCAAACCCAGGGCTGCCTTGGAAAAGGCGCAACCCCAACCCCGGGATCCTCAA
GCAAAGTACATGGTGCGCAGTGTGTCCTGGTGGACCTGGACCGCCTTGGCCAGCGCTTGGTGATCTCGCC
CGTTGCTCTGCCCAGAGGTATGGCTTCCTTCAGCGCTGTCATGTTCTTTATCCACCAGGTGGTACCTGGC
TCGGAAGGCCACCAGGTGAGCATAGTAAGCTGGCGCGGGTATTGACACAGAGCGTGTGCAGCGCACGTAG
GTGTGACACAGCTGGTAGGTCAGAATCTGCAGCTCATCAGAAGAAAAACGATTGTCATCCCAAAGCACGT
GGTAGTGGGAAGGACGGCCTGTCCCCTGGATGCCGGCGTGACTGCACAGGTAGAAGTCAAACTCAGTGGG
GTGGGTGATCTTCGTGTCCACGGTTGTGCCTGCGGGAATGTTCCCACTCTTCCCAACCCGCTCATTTTTG
TCTGTGCAGAAGAGGCGTGTGTGGTGCCGCTTCTGCACCACGATGAACGTGATTCCTGGCTGATAGTCCT
TCTCCAGCTTGATGCAGGCCTCTCTGATGGCCAGGAGCTCATGGTGGAGAACCTGCTGGAACTGGCCCTC
GGAGACGCCATCGCGGTAGAAGATGATGCGGGTGGGCTTGAAGCGGGTGGACTTGTAGAACTGAATGAGC
AACTCTCGTACCATGGCAGCCAGGTCCTGGATGATCTCCTGTCGGTGCTGCTGCACGCGCACGGTGGCAC
AGTAGCGGTTGGG
